>Addgene plasmid #211176 | pBiT3.1-C_WDHD1:1-330 | addgene full sequence | sequence record 425875 | Addgene NGS Result
AAGACGCGTTAATTAAGACGTCGGCAGTGAAAAAAATGCTTTATTTGTGAAATTTGTGATGCTATTGCTT
TATTTGTAACCATTATAAGCTGCAATAAACAAGTTAACAACAACAATTGCATTCATTTTATGTTTCAGGT
TCAGGGGGAGGTGTGGGAGGTTTTTTAAAGCAAGTAAAACCTCTACAAATGTGGTATGGCTGATTATGAT
CCGCGGCCGCAATACGTCGACGTTATCAGCTGACTTCGTACGAGAGCCTAGGATTATGGCGCGCCACTAG
TTATTAATAGTAATCAATTACGGGGTCATTAGTTCATAGCCCATATATGGAGTTCCGCGTTACATAACTT
ACGGTAAATGGCCCGCCTGGCTGACCGCCCAACGACCCCCGCCCATTGACGTCAATAATGACGTATGTTC
CCATAGTAACGCCAATAGGGACTTTCCATTGACGTCAATGGGTGGAGTATTTACGGTAAACTGCCCACTT
GGCAGTACATCAAGTGTATCATATGCCAAGTCCGCCCCCTATTGACGTCAATGACGGTAAATGGCCCGCC
TGGCATTATGCCCAGTACATGACCTTACGGGACTTTCCTACTTGGCAGTACATCTACGTATTAGTCATCG
CTATTACCATGGTGATGCGGTTTTGGCAGTACACCAATGGGCGTGGATAGCGGTTTGACTCACGGGGATT
TCCAAGTCTCCACCCCATTGACGTCAATGGGAGTTTGTTTTGGCACCAAAATCAACGGGACTTTCCAAAA
TGTCGTAATAACCCCGCCCCGTTGACGCAAATGGGCGGTAGGCGTGTACGGTGGGAGGTCTATATAAGCA
GAGCTGGTTTAGTGAACCGTCAGATCACTAGAATCTTTATTGCGGTAGTTTATCACAGTTAAATTGCTAA
CGCAGTCAGTGCTTCTGACACAACAGTCTCGAACTTAAGCTGCAGAAGTTGGTCGTGAGGCACTGGGCAG
GTAAGTATCAAGGTTACAAGACAGGTTTAAGGAGACCAATAGAAACTGGGCTTGTCGAGACAGAGAAGAC
TCTTGCGTTTCTGATAGGCACCTATTGGTCTTACTGACATCCACTTTGCCTTTCTCTCCACAGGTGTCCA
CTCCCAGTTCAATTACAGCTCTTAAGGCTAGAGTATTAATACGACTCACTATAGGGGCGATCGCAACAAG
CTTCGGGAAGATCTGGAGCTAGCGGCGGGGGATCCGGTGGGAATTCGACACCATGCCTGCCACACGGAAG
CCAATGAGATATGGGCATACAGAGGGACACACGGAGGTCTGTTTTGATGATTCTGGGAGTTTTATTGTGA
CTTGTGGAAGTGATGGTGATGTGAGGATTTGGGAAGACTTGGATGATGATGATCCTAAGTTCATTAATGT
TGGAGAAAAGGCATATTCATGTGCTTTGAAGAGTGGAAAACTGGTCACTGCAGTTTCTAATAATACTATT
CAAGTCCACACATTTCCTGAAGGAGTTCCAGATGGTATATTGACTCGCTTCACTACAAATGCAAACCATG
TGGTCTTTAATGGGGATGGTACTAAAATTGCTGCTGGATCTAGTGATTTTCTAGTCAAAATTGTGGATGT
GATGGATAGCAGCCAACAGAAAACATTTCGAGGACATGATGCCCCTGTTTTAAGTCTTTCCTTTGATCCT
AAGGACATCTTTCTGGCATCAGCTAGTTGTGATGGATCTGTCAGAGTGTGGCAAATTTCAGATCAGACAT
GTGCTATTAGTTGGCCACTGCTACAAAAATGCAACGATGTGATAAATGCAAAATCAATCTGCAGACTTGC
TTGGCAGCCAAAAAGTGGGAAGTTACTGGCAATTCCTGTGGAAAAATCTGTTAAGCTATATAGAAGAGAA
TCTTGGAGTCATCAATTTGATCTTTCAGATAATTTCATCTCTCAGACCCTCAATATAGTAACCTGGTCTC
CCTGTGGGCAATATTTAGCTGCAGGTAGTATTAATGGTCTAATCATAGTTTGGAATGTGGAAACCAAAGA
CTGCATGGAAAGGGTGAAACATGAGAAAGGTTATGCAATTTGTGGTCTGGCATGGCATCCTACTTGTGGT
CGAATATCGTATACTGATGCGGAAGGAAATCTAGGGCTTCTAGAGAATGTTTGTGACCCCAGTGGAAAGA
CATCAAGCAGTAAGGTATCTAGCAGAGTGGAAAAGGATTATAATGATCTTTTTGATGGAGATGGCTCGAG
CGGTGGGAGCTCCGGTGTGAGCGGCTGGCGGCTGTTCAAGAAGATTAGCTAAGTTTAAACGGCCGCGACT
CTAGACTGCAGGCATGCAAGCTGATTTGGCTGCTGCCACCGCTGAGCAAGGCCGCTTCGAGCAGACATGA
TAAGATACATTGATGAGTTTGGACAAACCACAACTAGAATGCAGTGAAAAAAATGCTTTATTTGTGAAAT
TTGTGATGCTATTGCTTTATTTGTAACCATTATAAGCTGCAATAAACAAGTTAACAACAACAATTGCATT
CATTTTATGTTTCAGGTTCAGGGGGAGATGTGGGAGGTTTTTTTAAGCAAGTAAAACCTCTACAAATGTG
GTAAAATCTTAATTAAGACTTCTAATATAACTTCGTATAGCATACATTATACGAAGTTATGGTTCCACTG
TTGACAATTAATCATCGGCATAGTATATCGGCATAGTATAATACGACAAGGTGAGGAACTAAACCCAGGA
GGCAGATCATGATTGAACAAGATGGATTGCACGCAGGTTCTCCGGCCGCTTGGGTGGAGAGGCTATTCGG
CTATGACTGGGCACAACAGACAATCGGCTGCTCTGATGCCGCCGTGTTCCGGCTGTCAGCGCAGGGGCGC
CCGGTTCTTTTTGTCAAGACCGACCTGTCCGGTGCCCTGAATGAACTGCAGGACGAGGCAGCGCGGCTAT
CGTGGCTGGCCACGACGGGCGTTCCTTGCGCAGCTGTGCTCGACGTTGTCACTGAAGCGGGAAGGGACTG
GCTGCTATTGGGCGAAGTGCCGGGGCAGGATCTCCTGTCATCTCACCTTGCTCCTGCCGAGAAAGTATCC
ATCATGGCTGATGCAATGCGGCGGCTGCATACGCTTGATCCGGCTACCTGCCCATTCGACCACCAAGCGA
AACATCGCATCGAGCGAGCACGTACTCGGATGGAAGCCGGTCTTGTCGATCAGGATGATCTGGACGAAGA
GCATCAGGGGCTCGCGCCAGCCGAACTGTTCGCCAGGCTCAAGGCGCGCATGCCCGACGGCGAGGATCTC
GTCGTGACCCATGGCGATGCCTGCTTGCCGAATATCATGGTGGAAAATGGCCGCTTTTCTGGATTCATCG
ACTGTGGCCGGCTGGGTGTGGCGGACCGCTATCAGGACATAGCGTTGGCTACCCGTGATATTGCTGAAGA
GCTTGGCGGCGAATGGGCTGACCGCTTCCTCGTGCTTTACGGTATCGCCGCTCCCGATTCGCAGCGCATC
GCCTTCTATCGCCTTCTTGACGAGTTCTTCTGATTCGAAATGACCGACCAAGCGACGCCCAACCGGTATC
AGCTCACTCAAAGGCGGTAATACGGTTATCCACAGAATCAGGGGATAACGCAGGAAAGAACATGTGAGCA
AAAGGCCAGCAAAAGGCCAGGAACCGTAAAAAGGCCGCGTTGCTGGCGTTTTTCCATAGGCTCCGCCCCC
CTGACGAGCATCACAAAAATCGACGCTCAAGTCAGAGGTGGCGAAACCCGACAGGACTATAAAGATACCA
GGCGTTTCCCCCTGGAAGCTCCCTCGTGCGCTCTCCTGTTCCGACCCTGCCGCTTACCGGATACCTGTCC
GCCTTTCTCCCTTCGGGAAGCGTGGCGCTTTCTCATAGCTCACGCTGTAGGTATCTCAGTTCGGTGTAGG
TCGTTCGCTCCAAGCTGGGCTGTGTGCACGAACCCCCCGTTCAGCCCGACCGCTGCGCCTTATCCGGTAA
CTATCGTCTTGAGTCCAACCCGGTAAGACACGACTTATCGCCACTGGCAGCAGCCACTGGTAACAGGATT
AGCAGAGCGAGGTATGTAGGCGGTGCTACAGAGTTCTTGAAGTGGTGGCCTAACTACGGCTACACTAGAA
GGACAGTATTTGGTATCTGCGCTCTGCTGAAGCCAGTTACCTTCGGAAAAAGAGTTGGTAGCTCTTGATC
CGGCAAACAAACCACCGCTGGTAGCGGTGGTTTTTTTGTTTGCAAGCAGCAGATTACGCGCAGAAAAAAA
GGATTTCAAGAAGATCCTTTGATCTTTTCTACGGGGTCTGACGCTCAGTGGAACGAAAACTCACGTTAAG
GGATTTTGGTCATGAGATTATCAAAAAGGATCTTCACCTAGATCCTTTTATAGTCCGGAATCGTCACACA
AAAAACCAACACACAGATGTAATGAAAATAAAGATATTTTATTGCGGCCATCGTGATGGCTAGAGTTTAG
CCCTCCCACACATAACCAGAGGGCAGCAATTCACGAATCCCAACTGCCGTCGGCTGTCCATCACTGTCCT
TCACTATGGCTTTGATCCCAGGATGCAGATCGAGAAGCACCTGTCGGCACCGTCCGCAGGGGCTCAAGAT
GCCCCTGTTCTCATTTCCGATCGCGACGATACAAGTCAGGTTGCCAGCTGCCGCAGCAGCAGCAGTGCCC
AGCACCACGAGTTCTGCACAAGGTCCCCCAGTAAAATGATATACATTGACACCAGTGAAGATGCGGCCGT
CGCTAGAGAGAGCTGCGCTGGCGACGCTGTAGTCTTCAGAGATGGGGATGCTGTTGATTGTAGCCGTTGC
TCTTTCAATGAGGGTGGATTCTTCTTGAGACAAAGGCTTGGCCATGGTGGCGCTAGTGTCAGAAGAATCG
AGCTTTTTGCAAAAGCCTAGGCCTCCAAAAAAGCCTCCTCACTACTTCTGGAATAGCTCAGAGGCCGAGG
CGGCCTCGGCCTCTGCATAAATAAAAAAAATTAGTCAGCCATGGGGCGGAGAATGGGCGGAACTGGGCGG
AGTTAGGGGCGGGATGGGCGGAGTTAGGGGCGGGACTATGGTTGCTGACTAATTGAGATGCATGCTTTGC
ATACTTCTGCCTGCTGGGGAGCCTGGGGACTTTCCACACCTGGTTGCTGACTAATTGAGATGCATGCTTT
GCATACTTCTGCCTGCTGGGGAGCCTGGGGACTTTCCACACCCTAACTGACACACATTCCACAGCTGGTT
CTTTCCGCCTCAGAAGGTACCTAACCAAGTTCCTCTTTCAGAGGTTATTTCAGGCCATGGTGCTGCGC
Features (pLannotate 1.2.2; 17 found; start..end, strand, type, name):
     24..105     -  polyA_signal   SV40 poly(A) signal: SV40 polyadenylation signal
    128..211     -  CDS            large T antigen (fragment): large T antigen from SV40 (simian virus 40)
    276..641     +  enhancer       CMV enhancer: human cytomegalovirus immediate early enhancer
    643..842     +  promoter       CMV promoter: human cytomegalovirus (CMV) immediate early promoter
    981..1113    +  intron         chimeric intron: chimera between introns from human β-globin and immunoglobulin heavy chain genes
   1157..1175    +  promoter       T7 promoter: promoter for bacteriophage T7 RNA polymerase
   1243..2241    +  CDS            WDHD1 (fragment): WDHD1_HUMAN - Also known as AND1. Experimental evidence at protein level: Swiss-Prot protein existence level 1. Acts as a replication initiation factor that brings together the MCM2-7 helicase and the DNA polymerase alpha/primase complex in order to initiate DNA replication. From Homo sapiens (Human).
   2328..2355    +  CDS            SET1 (fragment): solubility-enhancement tag derived from T7 phage gene 10B
   2381..2502    -  polyA_signal   SV40 poly(A) signal: SV40 polyadenylation signal
   2525..2593    -  CDS            large T antigen (fragment): large T antigen from SV40 (simian virus 40)
   2617..2650    +  protein_bind   loxP: Cre-mediated recombination occurs in the 8-bp core sequence (GCATACAT). Cre recombinase
   2660..2707    +  promoter       EM7 promoter: synthetic bacterial promoter&nbsp
   2739..3530    +  CDS            neo: KKA2_KLEPN - Also known as kan, nptII. Experimental evidence at protein level: Swiss-Prot protein existence level 1. Resistance to kanamycin, neomycin, paromomycin, ribostamycin, butirosin and gentamicin B. From Klebsiella pneumoniae.
   3691..4279    -  rep_origin     ori: high-copy-number ColE1/pMB1/pBR322/pUC origin of replication
   4405..4453    -  polyA_signal   poly(A) signal: synthetic polyadenylation signal
   4477..4875    -  CDS            BSD: blasticidin S deaminase; Aspergillus terreus BSD; confers resistance to blasticidin
   4906..5263    -  promoter       SV40 promoter: SV40 enhancer and early promoter
