[The description below was written by a language model from this plasmid's Addgene catalogue record and pLannotate feature annotations shown in this document.]
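Description:
pBiT3.1-C_WDHD1:1-330 is a mammalian expression plasmid built on the Promega pBiT3.1-C backbone. It encodes the N-terminal portion of human WDHD1 (also called AND-1 or CTF4), residues M1 to D330 with wild-type sequence, fused at its C terminus to a short glycine/serine linker and the HiBiT peptide. HiBiT is the small fragment of split NanoLuc luciferase, which complements the larger LgBiT partner to produce luminescence. The 990 bp insert derives from a Mammalian Gene Collection cDNA clone and was introduced by ligation-independent cloning between EcoRI and XhoI sites that remain intact. Transcription is driven by the CMV immediate-early enhancer and promoter, followed by a chimeric β-globin/immunoglobulin intron that aids mRNA processing, and it terminates at an SV40 polyadenylation signal. A T7 promoter just upstream of the coding region serves as a sequencing primer site. The short "SET1" hit downstream of WDHD1 in the automated annotation lies where the tag would be expected and is probably a spurious match.

The plasmid is propagated in E. coli from a high-copy ColE1/pUC-type origin under kanamycin selection, conferred by the neo (nptII) gene expressed from the bacterial EM7 promoter. A loxP site lies just upstream of this cassette. The catalogue lists neomycin/G418 as the mammalian selectable marker. The feature table, however, shows no eukaryotic promoter annotated on neo and instead identifies an SV40 promoter-driven blasticidin S deaminase cassette with a synthetic poly(A) signal, so the two sources disagree about which drug selects in mammalian cells. The plasmid was deposited alongside a study evaluating the ligandability of WD40 repeat proteins. A HiBiT-tagged fragment of this kind would suit luminescence-based detection of the protein in cells, although the record does not name specific assays.
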