Addgene plasmid #211176: pBiT3.1-C_WDHD1:1-330
Purpose: Mammalian expression of human WDHD1 fragment M1 to D330. C-terminal HiBiT tag.
Depositing lab: Cheryl Arrowsmith. Depositing organization: University of Toronto. Publication: A Target Class Ligandability Evaluation of WD40 Repeat-Containing Proteins. Ackloo S, Li F, Szewczyk M, Seitova A, Loppnau P, Zeng H, Xu J, Ahmad S, Arnautova YA, Baghaie AJ, Beldar S, Bolotokova A, Centrella PA, Chau I, Clark MA, Cuozzo JW, Dehghani-Tafti S, Disch JS, Dong A, Dumas A, Feng JA, Ghiabi P, Gibson E, Gilmer J, Goldman B, Green SR, Guie MA, Guilinger JP, Harms N, Herasymenko O, Houliston S, Hutchinson A, Kearnes S, Keefe AD, Kimani SW, Kramer T, Kutera M, Kwak HA, Lento C, Li Y, Liu J, Loup J, Machado RAC, Mulhern CJ, Perveen S, Righetto GL, Riley P, Shrestha S, Sigel EA, Silva M, Sintchak MD, Slakman BL, Taylor RD, Thompson J, Torng W, Underkoffler C, von Rechenberg M, Walsh RT, Watson I, Wilson DJ, Wolf E, Yadav M, Yazdi AK, Zhang J, Zhang Y, Santhakumar V, Edwards AM, Barsyte-Lovejoy D, Schapira M, Brown PJ, Halabelian L, Arrowsmith CH. J Med Chem. 2025 Jan 23;68(2):1092-1112. doi: 10.1021/acs.jmedchem.4c02010. Epub 2024 Nov 4. PubMed 39495097.
Backbone
  Vector backbone: pBiT3.1-C
  Backbone manufacturer: Promega
  Vector type: Mammalian Expression
  Selectable markers: Neomycin (select with G418)
Growth in bacteria
  Bacterial resistance: Kanamycin, 50 μg/mL
  Growth temperature: 37°C
  Growth strain: DH5alpha
  Copy number: High Copy
Gene/Insert
  Gene/Insert name: WDHD1:M1-D330
  Species: H. sapiens (human)
  Insert size (bp): 990
  Mutation: wild type
  Entrez Gene: WDHD1 (a.k.a. AND-1, AND1, CHTF4, CTF4)
  Promoter: CMV
  Tag / fusion protein: GSSGGSSGVSGWRLFKKIS (C terminal on insert)
  Cloning method: Ligation Independent Cloning
  Sequencing primers: 5′ T7; 3′ TTGCTCAGCGGTGGCAGCAG
Resource information
  A portion of this plasmid was derived from a plasmid made by: Mammalian Gene Collection (BC063041)
Terms and licenses: Academic/Nonprofit Terms; Industry Terms: Not Available to Industry
Depositor comments: 5' Cloning Site: EcoR1 (not destroyed), 3' Cloning Site: Xho1 (not destroyed).
How to cite: pBiT3.1-C_WDHD1:1-330 was a gift from Cheryl Arrowsmith (Addgene plasmid # 211176 ; http://n2t.net/addgene:211176 ; RRID:Addgene_211176)
