>Addgene plasmid #211176 | pBiT3.1-C_WDHD1:1-330 | depositor partial sequence | sequence record 411830 | Insert sequence
ATGCCTGCCACACGGAAGCCAATGAGATATGGGCATACAGAGGGACACACGGAGGTCTGTTTTGATGATT
CTGGGAGTTTTATTGTGACTTGTGGAAGTGATGGTGATGTGAGGATTTGGGAAGACTTGGATGATGATGA
TCCTAAGTTCATTAATGTTGGAGAAAAGGCATATTCATGTGCTTTGAAGAGTGGAAAACTGGTCACTGCA
GTTTCTAATAATACTATTCAAGTCCACACATTTCCTGAAGGAGTTCCAGATGGTATATTGACTCGCTTCA
CTACAAATGCAAACCATGTGGTCTTTAATGGGGATGGTACTAAAATTGCTGCTGGATCTAGTGATTTTCT
AGTCAAAATTGTGGATGTGATGGATAGCAGCCAACAGAAAACATTTCGAGGACATGATGCCCCTGTTTTA
AGTCTTTCCTTTGATCCTAAGGACATCTTTCTGGCATCAGCTAGTTGTGATGGATCTGTCAGAGTGTGGC
AAATTTCAGATCAGACATGTGCTATTAGTTGGCCACTGCTACAAAAATGCAACGATGTGATAAATGCAAA
ATCAATCTGCAGACTTGCTTGGCAGCCAAAAAGTGGGAAGTTACTGGCAATTCCTGTGGAAAAATCTGTT
AAGCTATATAGAAGAGAATCTTGGAGTCATCAATTTGATCTTTCAGATAATTTCATCTCTCAGACCCTCA
ATATAGTAACCTGGTCTCCCTGTGGGCAATATTTAGCTGCAGGTAGTATTAATGGTCTAATCATAGTTTG
GAATGTGGAAACCAAAGACTGCATGGAAAGGGTGAAACATGAGAAAGGTTATGCAATTTGTGGTCTGGCA
TGGCATCCTACTTGTGGTCGAATATCGTATACTGATGCGGAAGGAAATCTAGGGCTTCTAGAGAATGTTT
GTGACCCCAGTGGAAAGACATCAAGCAGTAAGGTATCTAGCAGAGTGGAAAAGGATTATAATGATCTTTT
TGATGGAGAT
